Addgene plasmid #122249: BSP602
Purpose: expression vector for mScarlet under EFT3 Promoter
Depositing lab: Alexander Mendenhall. Depositing organization: University of Washington. Publication: A toolkit for DNA assembly, genome engineering and multicolor imaging for C. elegans. Sands B, Burnaevskiy N, Yun SR, Crane MM, Kaeberlein M, Mendenhall A. Transl Med Aging. 2018 Jan;2:1-10. doi: 10.1016/j.tma.2018.01.001. Epub 2018 Apr 13. PubMed 33693300.
Backbone
  Vector backbone: BSP188
  Vector type: Worm Expression, Synthetic Biology
  Selectable markers: G418 in yeast
Growth in bacteria
  Bacterial resistance: Kanamycin, 50 μg/mL
  Growth temperature: 37°C
  Growth strain: DH5alpha
  Copy number: Unknown
Gene/Insert
  Gene/Insert name: mScarlet
  Species: C. elegans (nematode)
  Promoter: EFT3
  Cloning method: Unknown
  Sequencing primers: 5′ CGTAATACGACTCACTtaAGGC
Terms and licenses: Academic/Nonprofit Terms; Industry Terms: Not Available to Industry
How to cite: BSP602 was a gift from Alexander Mendenhall (Addgene plasmid # 122249 ; http://n2t.net/addgene:122249 ; RRID:Addgene_122249)
