[The description below was written by a language model from this plasmid's Addgene catalogue record and pLannotate feature annotations shown in this document.]
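Description:
BSP602 is a 10.6 kb C. elegans expression plasmid built on the BSP188 backbone, from a toolkit for DNA assembly, genome engineering and multicolor imaging in worms. It is a bacteria–yeast shuttle vector. A high-copy ColE1/pUC-type origin supports propagation in E. coli, and a 2μ origin allows episomal maintenance in Saccharomyces cerevisiae. A single aminoglycoside phosphotransferase gene serves as the marker in both hosts. It sits behind tandem Ashbya gossypii TEF and bacterial trc/lac operator promoters and ends in the TEF terminator, so it gives kanamycin resistance in bacteria and G418 resistance in yeast. The yeast elements suggest that constructs in this series can be assembled in yeast, although the record lists the cloning method as unknown.

The payload is a red fluorescent reporter driven by the 600 bp eft-3 promoter, which comes from the worm elongation factor 1α gene and is generally used for strong, broad expression. The catalogue calls the insert mScarlet, whereas the sequence annotation identifies the reading frame as the fast-maturing mScarlet-I variant. No 3′ UTR is annotated downstream of it. The plasmid also carries an unc-119 coding sequence, commonly used as a rescue marker to identify transgenic animals in an unc-119 mutant background. Short C. elegans genomic fragments are annotated as matching aex-5 and GSLG1, and Gateway-type attB1–attB4 sites are spread through the construct. These genomic segments may act as homology arms for targeted single-copy insertion, but the record does not say so. The remaining hits (M13 gene XI, P element end, lacZα and a mutant FRT fragment) are very short and are probably incidental matches or backbone remnants.

The stated purpose is simply mScarlet expression under the eft-3 promoter.
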