Features (pLannotate 1.2.2; 20 found; start..end, strand, type, name):
      1..600     +  promoter       eft-3 promoter: eft-3; promoter for the C. elegans elongation factor 1α gene (Mitrovich and Anderson, 2000)
    613..1461    +  CDS            mScarlet-I: mScarlet-I is a basic (constitutively fluorescent) red fluorescent protein published in 2016, derived from synthetic construct. It is reported to be a rapidly-maturing monomer with moderate acid sensitivity.
   1959..2111    +  CDS            aex-5 (fragment): AEX5_CAEEL - Also known as kpc-3 From Caenorhabditis elegans.
   2273..2297    -  protein_bind   attB2: mutant version of attB; recombination site for the Gateway® BP reaction BP Clonase™
   3725..3745    -  protein_bind   attB3: mutant version of attB; core recombination site for the Gateway® BP reaction BP Clonase™
   3773..3969    -  terminator     TEF terminator: Ashbya gossypii TEF terminator
   3975..4790    -  CDS            KanR: aminoglycoside phosphotransferase; aph(3')-Ia; confers resistance to kanamycin in bacteria or G418 (Geneticin®) in eukaryotes
   4811..4827    -  protein_bind   lac operator: The lac repressor binds to the lac operator to inhibit transcription in E. coli. This inhibition can be relieved by adding lactose or isopropyl-β-D-thiogalactopyranoside (IPTG). lac repressor encoded by lacI
   4836..4863    -  promoter       trc promoter: strong E. coli promoter; hybrid between the trp and lac UV5 promoters
   4870..5208    -  promoter       TEF promoter: Ashbya gossypii TEF promoter
   5218..5806    +  rep_origin     ori: high-copy-number ColE1/pMB1/pBR322/pUC origin of replication
   5869..6851    -  rep_origin     2μ ori: yeast 2μ plasmid origin of replication
   6854..6883    -  protein_bind   FRT (mutant) (fragment): FRT site with a mutation in the core sequence (Azam et al., 1997) FLP recombinase from the Saccharomyces cerevisiae 2μ plasmid
   7055..7075    +  protein_bind   attB4: mutant version of attB; core recombination site for the Gateway® BP reaction BP Clonase™
   7689..7705    -  CDS            M13 gene XI (fragment): pXI; XI; phage assembly
   8183..8398    -  CDS            GSLG1_CAEEL (fragment): Experimental evidence at protein level: Swiss-Prot protein existence level 1. From Caenorhabditis elegans.
   8412..8432    +  protein_bind   attB1: mutant version of attB; core recombination site for the Gateway® BP reaction BP Clonase™
   9293..9310    -  misc_feature   P element 5' end (fragment): No description available
   9421..10263   +  CDS            unc-119: UN119_CAEEL - Experimental evidence at protein level: Swiss-Prot protein existence level 1. Myristoyl-binding protein that acts as a cargo adapter: specifically binds the myristoyl moiety of a subset of N-terminally myristoylated proteins and is required for their localization. Plays a key role in ciliary membrane localization of proteins. Required for the establishment or function of the nervous system. From Caenorhabditis elegans.
  10532..10549   -  CDS            lacZα (fragment): LacZα fragment of β-galactosidase; lacZ fragment
>Addgene plasmid #122249 | BSP602 | addgene full sequence | sequence record 237706 | Addgene NGS Result
GCACCTTTGGTCTTTTATTGTCAACTTCCATTGGTTCTTCCATTGTTTCTGTTAAATTAATGAATTTTTC
ATAAAATAAAGACATTATACAATATAAAAATGAAGAATTTATTGAAAATAAACTGCCAGAGAGAAAAAGT
ATGCAACACTCCCGCCGAGAGTGTTTGAAATGGTGTACGGTACATTTTCGTGCTAGGAGTTAGATGTGCA
GGCAGCAACGAGAGGGGGAGAGATTTTTTTGGGCCTTGTGAAATTAACGTGAGTTTTCTGGTCATCTGAC
TAATCATGTTGGTTTTTTGTTGGTTTATTTTGTTTTTATCTTTGTTTTTATCCAGATTAGGAAATTTAAA
TTTTATGAATTTATAATGAGGTCAAACATTCAGTCCCAGCGTTTTTCCTGTTCTCACTGTTTAGTCGAAT
TTTTATTTTAGGCTTTCAACAAATGTTCTAACTGTCTTATTTGTGACCTCACTTTTTATATTTTTTTAAT
TTTTAAAAATATTAGAAGTTTCTAGGATAATTTTTTCGACTTTTATTCTCTCTACCGTCCGCACTCTTCT
TACTTTTAAATTAAATTGTTTTTTTTTCAGTTGGGAAACACTTTGCTCTAGAATGGTCTCCAAGGGAGAG
GCCGTCATCAAGGAGTTCATGCGTTTCAAGGTCCACATGGAGGGATCCATGAACGGACACGAGTTCGAGA
TCGAGGGAGAGGGAGAGGGACGTCCATACGAGGGAACCCAAACCGCCAAGCTCAAGGTCACCAAGGTAAG
TTTAAACATATATATACTAACTAACCCTGATTATTTAAATTTTCAGGGAGGACCACTCCCATTCTCCTGG
GACATCCTCTCCCCACAATTCATGTACGGATCCCGTGCCTTCATCAAGCACCCAGCCGACATCCCAGACT
ACTACAAGCAATCCTTCCCAGAGGGATTCAAGTGGGAGCGTGTCATGAACTTCGAGGACGGAGGAGCCGT
CACCGTCACCCAAGACACCTCCCTCGAGGACGGAACCCTCATCTACAAGGTAAGTTTAAACAGTTCGGTA
CTAACTAACCATACATATTTAAATTTTCAGGTCAAGCTCCGTGGAACCAACTTCCCACCAGACGGACCAG
TCATGCAAAAGAAGACCATGGGATGGGAGGCCTCCACCGAGCGTCTCTACCCAGAGGACGGAGTCCTCAA
GGGAGACATCAAGATGGCCCTCCGTCTCAAGGACGGAGGACGTTACCTCGCCGACTTCAAGGTAAGTTTA
AACATGATTTTACTAACTAACTAATCTGATTTAAATTTTCAGACCACCTACAAGGCCAAGAAGCCAGTCC
AAATGCCAGGAGCCTACAACGTCGACCGTAAGCTCGACATCACCTCCCACAACGAGGACTACACCGTCGT
CGAGCAATACGAGCGTTCCGAGGGACGTCACTCCACCGGAGGAATGGACGAGCTCTACAAGTAAGGCCGC
TGTCATCAGACATCTCGCGCCCGTGCCTCTGACTTCTAAGTCCAATTACTCTTCAACATCCCTACATGCT
CTTTCTCCCTGTGCTCCCACCCCCTATTTTTGTTATTATCAAAAAACTTCTCTTAATTTCTTTGTTTTTT
AGCTTCTTTTAAGTCACCTCTAACAATGAAATTGTGTAGATTCAAAAATAGAATTAATTCGTAATAAAAA
GTCGAAAAAAATTGTGCTCCCTCCCCCCATTAATAATAATTCTATCCCAAAATCTACACAATGTTCTGTG
TACACTTCTTATGTTTTTTACTTCTGATAAATTTTTTTGAAACATCATAGAAAAAACCGCACACAAAATA
CCTTATCATATGTTACGTTTCAGTTTATGACCGCAATTTTTATTTCTTCGCACGTCTGGGCCTCTCATGA
CGTCAAATCATGCTCATCGTGAAAAAGTTTTGGAGTATTTTTGGAATTTTTCAATCAAGTGAAAGTTTAT
GAAATTAATTTTCCTGCTTTTGCTTTTTGGGGTTTCCCCTATTGTTTGTCAAGATTTCGAGGACGGCGTT
TTTCTTGCTAAAATCACAAGTATTGATGAGCACGATGCAAGAAAGATCGGAAGAAGGTTTGGGTTTGAGG
CTCAGTGGAAGGTGAGTAGAAGTTGATAATTTGAAAGTGGAGTAGTGTCTATGGGGTTTTTGCCTTAAAT
GACAGAATACATTCCCAATATACCAAACATAACTGTTTGCCCACTAGTGAGTCGTATTACGTAGCTTGGC
GTAATCATGGTCATAGCTGTTTCCTGCCCGTGACCCAGCTTTCTTGTACAAAGTGGTAAGTGCAAGTAAG
ATCAGTGTTTGTTTCGATATCAGTCTGTTTCGTAACGGTCTTCTGTATAACTACAAAAAAGAATAAAAAA
CCGTATCACAACTGAGAAAAAAGACAAAACTTATTGAACAGTGTTCCTTTCAAAAAATTATTTTGTAAAA
AATCGAGTTTTTCTCCAAAATAACGCACGCAATCAAAAACAAGAAAACTAACGTGTTCTCCTGGGCGTGG
AACTCCTTATCAAGATTACCATTATTGTCTGTCAGAATTGATATTTCAATTATTTCATATCTAGACAAAC
CCGGGTGTCTTGCATTTATTAGTACTGTGAGTTTACATACAAACGAGGCTTACTCAGATAACATAGAGTC
ACCTCTAATTAGCAAAAACCCATTTCTAATTAGCTATTTCGACCAGTTCTAAAGTCACCGTAATTAGAAA
TGGTTTTTGTAGCTTTTCTAATTAGAAATGACCCCGAGATAAGTGAAATATGGCATTTTCTGGGTTTTCT
AGTAAGAAATGATCCCGCACGTAGTGATTCCGCGTTACAAGCCAAATTCAAATTAAAAAAGTATATTACA
CAATTCAAGTTACATTATTTTCAGGAAACAATGGCGAAGAGCAAAGCAGAGATTCAAAAGGAGGAAAGAG
ACAACAGATATGAACGAAGACTTCTTGAAAAGAGAAAGAGACATGAGGTGAGTAACCATGATAATAAATA
ATCAAGTAAGGGCTATAGATTTATAAATTCTGGAGTTAACAGTTTCGAAAAAAAGTAGTTTTCATATGTG
CGAAGGAATATCAAAAATAGGGGAATAGCCTAAACGAGTGAGAAAATTAAATGTTTGTTATTTTTTCAAA
AATGTCTGCAGGGCCGTTATCCTTTCAAATGCACTCTATCAAACATAGATCATATCCATCATATCTTATC
CAGAATTTATATCATATCCAAGATTGAGAGCGTTTCAAGGAAAATCTCAAACAACCATACAATTTTGTAG
ATCGACAACAAGGCCTCCACTTCTTCATCGATGGCCTCTGCAGCACCTGCACCACCAAGTTTGTATTTTT
CATATTAATATAAAGTGAGCCACGCATAGTCGTTTTTAGGATTTTTGCCAGATCGATGTCGCGCAAACAG
ACTGTTTTTTTTTCTTTGAAAGCCGTGCGTGACATGGGCCACGGATTGTAACGCCGCGCTGGATGGATAA
AAATTTATTCAGTTTTTTAGCCTTTACAAAATATGGTTCGACTACTTTCTTTATTTTTACATTTTTATAG
GTGCTCATTGAGCTGAGATATTTTGGGTATAATCGGAAAATCGCTGATTTTGGTCATTTTTCTGCACTAA
AGATTACACAAAAAGTTCAGTATTTAGATTCATTGTTGAAAATTGGGGATGATCTACAGATACATATCGC
CGTGTTCAAAAACACAACTTTATTATACATAGTTGATAATTCGATGGTATCAGCTCACTCAAAGTATAGC
GACCAGCATTCACATACGATTGACGCATGATATTACTTTCTGCGCACTTAACTTCGCATCTGGGCAGATG
ATGTCGAGGCGAAAAAAAATATAAATCACGCTAACATTTGATTAAAATAGAACAACTACAATATAAAAAA
ACTATACAAATGACAAGTTCTTGAAAACAAGAATCTTTTTATTGTCAGTACTGATTAGAAAAACTCATCG
AGCATCAAATGAAACTGCAATTTATTCATATCAGGATTATCAATACCATATTTTTGAAAAAGCCGTTTCT
GTAATGAAGGAGAAAACTCACCGAGGCAGTTCCATAGGATGGCAAGATCCTGGTATCGGTCTGCGATTCC
GACTCGTCCAACATCAATACAACCTATTAATTTCCCCTCGTCAAAAATAAGGTTATCAAGTGAGAAATCA
CCATGAGTGACGACTGAATCCGGTGAGAATGGCAAAAGCTTATGCATTTCTTTCCAGACTTGTTCAACAG
GCCAGCCATTACGCTCGTCATCAAAATCACTCGCATCAACCAAACCGTTATTCATTCGTGATTGCGCCTG
AGCGAGACGAAATACGCGATCGCTGTTAAAAGGACAATTACAAACAGGAATCGAATGCAACCGGCGCAGG
AACACTGCCAGCGCATCAACAATATTTTCACCTGAATCAGGATATTCTTCTAATACCTGGAATGCTGTTT
TCCCGGGGATCGCAGTGGTGAGTAACCATGCATCATCAGGAGTACGGATAAAATGCTTGATGGTCGGAAG
AGGCATAAATTCCGTCAGCCAGTTTAGTCTGACCATCTCATCTGTAACATCATTGGCAACGCTACCTTTG
CCATGTTTCAGAAACAACTCTGGCGCATCGGGCTTCCCATACAATCGATAGATTGTCGCACCTGATTGCC
CGACATTATCGCGAGCCCATTTATACCCATATAAATCAGCATCCATGTTGGAATTTAATCGCGGCCTCGA
GCAAGACGTTTCCCGTTGAATATGGCTCATTTTATGTTTCCTGTGTGAAATTGTTATCCGCTCACAATTC
CACAGATTATACGAGCCGATGATTAATTGTCAACAGCTCTTTATGTTCGGATGTGATGTGAGAACTGTAT
CCTAGCAAGATTTTAAAAGGAAGTATATGAAAGAAGAACCTCAGTGGCAAATCCTAACCTTTTATATTTC
TCTACAGGGGCGCGGCGTGGGGACAATTCAACGCGTCTGTGAGGGGAGCGTTTCCCTGCTCGCAGGTCTG
CAGCGAGGAGCCGTAATTTTTGCTTCGCGCCGTGCGGCCATCAAAATGTATGGATGCAAATGATTATACA
TGGGGATGTATGGGCTAAATGTACGGGCGACAGTCACATCATGCCCCTGAGCTGCGCACGTCAAGACTGT
CAAGGAGGGTATTCTGGGCCTCCATGTCGGGATCTTCTTGAGATCCTTTTTTTCTGCGCGTAATCTGCTG
CTTGCAAACAAAAAAACCACCGCTACCAGCGGTGGTTTGTTTGCCGGATCAAGAGCTACCAACTCTTTTT
CCGAAGGTAACTGGCTTCAGCAGAGCGCAGATACCAAATACTGTCCTTCTAGTGTAGCCGTAGTTAGGCC
ACCACTTCAAGAACTCTGTAGCACCGCCTACATACCTCGCTCTGCTAATCCTGTTACCAGTGGCTGCTGC
CAGTGGCGATAAGTCGTGTCTTACCGGGTTGGACTCAAGACGATAGTTACCGGATAAGGCGCAGCGGTCG
GGCTGAACGGGGGGTTCGTGCACACAGCCCAGCTTGGAGCGAACGACCTACACCGAACTGAGATACCTAC
AGCGTGAGCTATGAGAAAGCGCCACGCTTCCCGAAGGGAGAAAGGCGGACAGGTATCCGGTAAGCGGCAG
GGTCGGAACAGGAGAGCGCACGAGGGAGCTTCCAGGGGGAAACGCCTGGTATCTTTATAGTCCTGTCGGG
TTTCGCCACCTCTGACTTGAGCGTCGATTTTTGTGATGCTCGTCAGGGGGGCGGAGCCTATGGAAAAACG
CCAGCAACGCGGCCTTTTTACGGTTCCTGGCCTTTTGCTGGCCGAAAAGTGCCACCTGAACGAAGCATCT
GTGCTTCATTTTGTAGAACAAAAATGCAACGCGAGAGCGCTAATTTTTCAAACAAAGAATCTGAGCTGCA
TTTTTACAGAACAGAAATGCAACGCGAAAGCGCTATTTTACCAACGAAGAATCTGTGCTTCATTTTTGTA
AAACAAAAATGCAACGCGAGAGCGCTAATTTTTCAAACAAAGAATCTGAGCTGCATTTTTACAGAACAGA
AATGCAACGCGAGAGCGCTATTTTACCAACAAAGAATCTATACTTCTTTTTTGTTCTACAAAAATGCATC
CCGAGAGCGCTATTTTTCTAACAAAGCATCTTAGATTACTTTTTTTCTCCTTTGTGCGCTCTATAATGCA
GTCTCTTGATAACTTTTTGCACTGTAGGTCCGTTAAGGTTAGAAGAAGGCTACTTTGGTGTCTATTTTCT
CTTCCATAAAAAAAGCCTGACTCCACTTCCCGCGTTTACTGATTACTAGCGAAGCTGCGGGTGCATTTTT
TCAAGATAAAGGCATCCCCGATTATATTCTATACCGATGTGGATTGCGCATACTTTGTGAACAGAAAGTG
ATAGCGTTGATGATTCTTCATTGGTCAGAAAATTATGAACGGTTTCTTCTATTTTGTCTCTATATACTAC
GTATAGGAAATGTTTACATTTTCGTATTGTTTTCGATTCACTCTATGAATAGTTCTTACTACAATTTTTT
TGTCTAAAGAGTAATACTAGAGATAAACATAAAAAATGTAGAGGTCGAGTTTAGATGCAAGTTCAAGGAG
CGAAAGGTGGATGGGTAGGTTATATAGGGATATAGCACAGAGATATATAGCAAAGAGATACTTTTGAGCA
ATGTTTGTGGAAGCGGTATTCGCAATATTTTAGTAGCTCGTTACAGTCCGGTGCGTTTTTGGTTTTTTGA
AAGTGCGTCTTCAGAGCGCTTTTGGTTTTCAAAAGCGCTCTGAAGTTCCTATACTTTCTAGCTAGAGAAT
AGGAACTTCGGAATAGGAACTTCAAAGCGTTTCCGAAAACGAGCGCTTCCGAAAATGCAACGCGAGCTGC
GCACATACAGCTCACTGTTCACGTCGCACCTATATCTGCGTGTTGCCTGTATATATATATACATGAGAAG
AACGGCATAGTGCGTGTTTATGCTTAAATGCGCGCCAGGGATCCGCCAAGCTATCAACTTTGTATAGAAA
AGTTGTGTCGGATTATGGGCTCTTCTTTTATCCTCTACTTTCTTTCTAGAAAATGCAAATGTTGAGTCAG
AAATTGCTGAATGGAGTACAACTGCAATGGGTTTAGCTTATGTTTCTGGAACAATTACTGGTGGAATTGT
GATTGAAAAGTAAGGTTATATTTCATTTCAATAAATGTTACCACAGTATAACAAAAACAAGTTACATTGT
TCAGAGTATGTCTGAATGTATTATTATTATTGTATTTGTGCATCAGTACTGTAGTTGTACTGAAGAAGGG
TTTAAAATAATCTCAACGTTTTTAAGACGAGTTAGTGAGAATACGGTCGCAGTTAGGATGTTTGGACATA
GTTTTATTAGATAATCGTGAACTAACTCACTATAAAAACCCGCTAACTCATTGAATAAGATAGTTTTAAA
CGTTCAAAATTTGAAGACAAAATTGTATGAATAAGTTTACAGAGTTGGTCGACGCAAGCTTCTCCTTCTC
TTCACATTTCTCAATAATTTAGCTCTAATTGCATTCGTATTCTTCGCAAAAATACGTATTCTGATTGACC
CGATGAAATACGGATGCCTAGTTGCATTGATCATCTACGGTTATACTTATGGGTGAGGTTTTTCAAATAT
ATTTTGATTTAATCGAATAATGAAATTTCAGAACTGGAGTTGGTCCAATTTCGTGGTTTATATCCTCTGA
ACTGGTACCTCAAAAACATCGTAGTATTGCTCAATCTGTGGCATATTCAATGAATACTGTAATGGTGGTT
ATCAGTACATTTACAGTATTACCTCTATATTCCGTTATTGGTAGTTATGCTTTCCTTATTCTATATTCAA
TTCCTTCATTTATAAGTATGCTTATATTATTTCGCTACTTACCGGAAACCAAAGGACGAGAGATTCATGA
TATTGTGAATGAACTTAAAAAAAAATGAAAACCTTTGAAAACGTTCATACGGCCGAAATTTTACTTGATC
GAGCCAATTGAACTTTTGTTAAGACTTACAGAAAAGTGAGAGATTTTGTTACAAAAAAGTGAGAAAAAAG
CGAAAATGAACAGGAAAAAGAAGAAAAATACACCCGAAGTATCATATAAAAATTAAAAAGATTGTTTGAC
CTGGCGGAACTTTTTTGCAAAAACTCTGAATATCCATGGCACATGCTTCGTGCAAAACAGGATCCAAATG
AATATCAACAAGAGATTCTTGAAGACGACGAGCCACTTGCTCAGAGCATTGCTTATCTCGAATGAGACCC
TTGTTAAAATCATTTTTCAAACATTATATGACATTGTCGAAATGTCCTCCTGATTCCATGATGGTAGCAA
ACTCACTTCGTCAAGTTTGTACAAAAAAGCAGGCTTGAGCCAATTTATCCAAGTCCTTGTAAAAAGTATT
CGAAAATTGTTAACGGATAAAATGTTTATTATAATATCAAAAACAATTTGTCAGTTGACCACTTTTTGAT
ATATTTGACAGAAACCGGGATGAATTGGCTCAAAGTTAGGGCGCCCTTCTATTACAGGGTTTCTGATAAC
AAACCGGTTATTAACTCCCAACAAGGGATGATTTCAATTCATCATGCTCAAATTGACCCAAATTAAGTTA
CATGACAAATTCATCGCCCTTTTCAACTCTTCTTGGCTCATCATCTGTTATTCTGTTCCTATTCTGTCTG
CACCCTATACCCCTTTGCATACTCTCTCGTCATTCCTTTCTTGGATAGTGTCTTCTTCTCCCCAGCTCTG
CTACTTCTATGACTTGCGCCCGCTGCTTTTCCGCTCGTTCCTCTCCTCTCTGACGTCTTCTTCTGCTTCT
TTTCTCCTTCCTTTTTCCCTTCTCAATCTTCCTCTTTTTCCCATTTCTGTCAATCATTCGAAGAAGAAGA
AGAAGAAGACCCTCATTCATTTCATTTTTTTTTCTGTCGGTGTGTGCTGCTCGGTTAAGAGTGAGCTCTC
TATTCCACGTCTTCTTCTTTTTCTTCTTCGATTCGAATCAATCACTCCACCAAAACGCATTCGTTTTTGG
GATTCACCCCGCGGTTCGCAATAGGTTTCTTTTTCAAATTATTAGCGTTATAAATAGAAAAATGGTGGAG
TTTCAATAAAAATGATAATTTACAAAGTGTATTTTGATTACATGTACTCAAAAAGGTTGAAATTTTTCAT
ACCAGTTTTCCGGAAATCCATCTGATATCATTATCGTATTTTTCTTTTTAAAAATGTTTTCAAAAAAAAA
CAAAATATAGCTGGTTATTTGGCACCCTCTAATTACCATTTTCCTGTCACACCACACTCTTTTCCTTCTT
CCACTTCTTTCCGTTTTCAGCCGCTTCCAACCAAACCGATATGAAAGCCGAGCAACAACGATCGATTCCA
CCCGGCTCGGCGACCTTCCCGTCGCAGGTGAGACTCAGAAAACTAGAGAAACCGCTCAACTAACTCTTGA
TATCCGATTTCATTCTTTTCTCTTTTCTTTTTGTTGAACTTTTCCATATTTCCAGATGCCACGGCCACCA
CCAAGCACCGAACAAGGAATCACAACGGAATCGGAGCTTGCGAAGAAAGCTCAAATCACTCCGAACGACG
TTTTAGCACTTCCGGGAATCACTCAAGGTATCTTGCTCCCTTTGGATTTCAGTTTAAAACATAAATTTAG
GATTCTTATGCTCCCCATCTGCGAACATCTATAACATCGAGTTCACCAAGTTCCAAATCCGTGATCTGGA
CACTGAGCAAGTGCTTTTCGAGATCGCCAAACCGGAGAACGATCAGGAGAATGATGAGTCGCCACAGGAG
TCGGCAAGATACGTGCGTTATAGATTTGCTCCAAACTTTTTGAAACTCAAAACGGTCGGAGCAACTGTGG
AGTTCAAAGTAGGAGACATCCCAATCCATCATTTCCGAATGATCGAACGTCACTTCTTCAAAGATCGCCT
TCTGAAGTGTTTTGACTTTGAATTTGGATTCTGTATTCCGAACTCACGAAACAACTGTGAACATATCTAT
GAGTTCCCTCAACTCTCTCAACAACTCAGTGAGTCATTATTCTAAAAAGTACAATTCAAAAGACTAATCT
CTTTTTCAGTGGACGACATGATCAACAATCCAAACGAGACTCGTTCTGACAGCTTCTATTTCGTCGATAA
CAAACTCGTCATGCACAACAAAGCCGACTACTCATATGATGCATAAATATTTAATACAAAAATGTTCTGG
ATAATTATTCTGTCGAATAGAAAAAAAACTCCAAATGTGATTAAATTCCAATAATTCCTGTCTAGTTTGT
TCCTTCCCCTTCCCCTTCTCATGTTCAATGCATTCCTAAGCTTTTCAGTTCCCCCCTTGTTTCTATATTT
TTTCGCTGTCCTGTCACACTCGCTAAAAACACTAATCACACGGAAATCTGTTTTCAATAAAAACTCCAAC
TTTAACTCATTTTCAATTTCAACTGCACGGGTGTAAAACGACGGCCAGTCCGTAATACGACTCACTTAAG
GCC
